>Addgene plasmid #226259 | Circular-ic-EMCV-GFP | addgene full sequence | sequence record 449390 | Addgene NGS Result
CCTTAATTAGGCTGCGCGCTCGCTCGCTCACTGAGGCCGCCCGGGCAAAGCCCGGGCGTCGGGCGACCTT
TGGTCGCCCGGCCTCAGTGAGCGAGCGAGCGCGCAGAGAGGGAGTGGCCAACTCCATCACTAGGGGTTCC
TTGTAGTTAATGATTAACCCGCCATGCTACTTATCTACGTAGCCATGCTCTAGGAAGATCGGAATTCGCC
CTTAAGCTAGGATGCTAATACGACTCACTATAGGGCCATCAGTCGCCGGTCCCAAGCCCGGATAAAATGG
GAGGGGGCGGGAAACCGCCTAACCATGCCGACTGATGGCAGAGCGGCCGCGTCGACGGGCCCGCGGAATT
CCGCCCCCCCCCCCTCTCCCTCCCCCCCCCCTAACGTTACTGGCCGAAGCCGCTTGGAATAAGGCCGGTG
TGCGTTTGTCTATATGTTATTTTCCACCATATTGCCGTCTTTTGGCAATGTGAGGGCCCGGAAACCTGGC
CCTGTCTTCTTGACGAGCATTCCTAGGGGTCTTTCCCCTCTCGCCAAAGGAATGCAAGGTCTGTTGAATG
TCGTGAAGGAAGCAGTTCCTCTGGAAGCTTCTTGAAGACAAACAACGTCTGTAGCGACCCTTTGCAGGCA
GCGGAACCCCCCACCTGGCGACAGGTGCCTCTGCGGCCAAAAGCCACGTGTATAAGATACACCTGCAAAG
GCGGCACAACCCCAGTGCCACGTTGTGAGTTGGATAGTTGTGGAAAGAGTCAAATGGCTCTCCTCAAGCG
TATTCAACAAGGGGCTGAAGGATGCCCAGAAGGTACCCCATTGTATGGGATCTGATCTGGGGCCTCGGTG
CACATGCTTTACATGTGTTTAGTCGAGGTTAAAAAACGTCTAGGCCCCCCGAACCACGGGGACGTGGTTT
TCCTTTGAAAAACACGATGATAATATGGCCACAACCATGGTGAGCAAGGGCGAGGAGCTGTTCACCGGGG
TGGTGCCCATCCTGGTCGAGCTGGACGGCGACGTAAACGGCCACAAGTTCAGCGTGTCCGGCGAGGGCGA
GGGCGATGCCACCTACGGCAAGCTGACCCTGAAGTTCATCTGCACCACCGGCAAGCTGCCCGTGCCCTGG
CCCACCCTCGTGACCACCCTGACCTACGGCGTGCAGTGCTTCAGCCGCTACCCCGACCACATGAAGCAGC
ACGACTTCTTCAAGTCCGCCATGCCCGAAGGCTACGTCCAGGAGCGCACCATCTTCTTCAAGGACGACGG
CAACTACAAGACCCGCGCCGAGGTGAAGTTCGAGGGCGACACCCTGGTGAACCGCATCGAGCTGAAGGGC
ATCGACTTCAAGGAGGACGGCAACATCCTGGGGCACAAGCTGGAGTACAACTACAACAGCCACAACGTCT
ATATCATGGCCGACAAGCAGAAGAACGGCATCAAGGTGAACTTCAAGATCCGCCACAACATCGAGGACGG
CAGCGTGCAGCTCGCCGACCACTACCAGCAGAACACCCCCATCGGCGACGGCCCCGTGCTGCTGCCCGAC
AACCACTACCTGAGCACCCAGTCCGCCCTGAGCAAAGACCCCAACGAGAAGCGCGATCACATGGTCCTGC
TGGAGTTCGTGACCGCCGCCGGGATCACTCTCGGCATGGACGAGCTGTACAAGTAAGGATCCAATCAACC
TCTGGATTACAAAATTTGTGAAAGATTGACTGGTATTCTTAACTATGTTGCTCCTTTTACGCTATGTGGA
TACGCTGCTTTAATGCCTTTGTATCATGCTATTGCTTCCCGTATGGCTTTCATTTTCTCCTCCTTGTATA
AATCCTGGTTGCTGTCTCTTTATGAGGAGTTGTGGCCCGTTGTCAGGCAACGTGGCGTGGTGTGCACTGT
GTTTGCTGACGCAACCCCCACTGGTTGGGGCATTGCCACCACCTGTCAGCTCCTTTCCGGGACTTTCGCT
TTCCCCCTCCCTATTGCCACGGCGGAACTCATCGCCGCCTGCCTTGCCCGCTGCTGGACAGGGGCTCGGC
TGTTGGGCACTGACAATTCCGTGGTGTTGTCGGGGAAATCATCGTCCTTTCCTTGGCTGCTCGCCTGTGT
TGCCACCTGGATTCTGCGCGGGACGTCCTTCTGCTACAATCCAGCGGACCTTCCTTCCCGCGGCCTGCTG
CCGGCTCTGCGGCCTCTTCCGCGTCTTCGAAGTAAAAAAAAAAAAAAAAAAAAAAAAAAAAAAAAAAAAA
AAAAAAAAAAAAAAAAAAAAAAAAAAAAAAAAAAAAAAAAAAAAAAAAAAAAAAAAAAAAAAAAAAAAAA
AAAAAAAAAAAAAAAAAAAAAAAAAAAAAAAAAAAAAAAAAAAAAAAAAAAAAAAAAAAACTGCCATCAG
TCGGCGTGGACTGTAGAACACTGCCAATGCCGGTCCCAAGCCCGGATAAAAGTGGAGGGTACAGTCCACG
CTTTTTTTCTCGAGTTAAGGGCGAATTCCCGATAAGGATCTTCCTAGAGCATGGCTACGTAGATAAGTAG
CATGGCGGGTTAATCATTAACTACAAGGAACCCCTAGTGATGGAGTTGGCCACTCCCTCTCTGCGCGCTC
GCTCGCTCACTGAGGCCGGGCGACCAAAGGTCGCCCGACGCCCGGGCTTTGCCCGGGCGGCCTCAGTGAG
CGAGCGAGCGCGCAGCCTTAATTAACCTAATTCACTGGCCGTCGTTTTACAACGTCGTGACTGGGAAAAC
CCTGGCGTTACCCAACTTAATCGCCTTGCAGCACATCCCCCTTTCGCCAGCTGGCGTAATAGCGAAGAGG
CCCGCACCGATCGCCCTTCCCAACAGTTGCGCAGCCTGAATGGCGAATGGG
[124 nt withheld, positions 2852-2975]
C
[91 nt withheld, positions 2977-3067]
A
[49 nt withheld, positions 3069-3117]
CCTTTGACGTTGGAGTCCACGTTCTTT
[37 nt withheld, positions 3145-3181]
ACCCTATCTCGGTCTATTCTTTTGATTTATAAGGGATTTTGCCGATTTCGGCCTATTGGTTAAAAAATGA
GCTGATTTAACAAAAATTTAACGCGAATTTTAACAAAATATTAACGCTTACAATTTAGGTGGCACTTTTC
GGGGAAATGTGCGCGGAACCCCTATTTGTTTATTTTTCTAAATACATTCAAATATGTATCCGCTCATGAG
ACAATAACCCTGATAAATGCTTCAATAATATTGAAAAAGGAAGAGTATGAGTATTCAACATTTCCGTGTC
GCCCTTATTCCCTTTTTTGCGGCATTTTGCCTTCCTGTTTTTGCTCACCCAGAAACGCTGGTGAAAGTAA
AAGATGCTGAAGATCAGTTGGGTGCACGAGTGGGTTACATCGAACTGGATCTCAACAGCGGTAAGATCCT
TGAGAGTTTTCGCCCCGAAGAACGTTTTCCAATGATGAGCACTTTTAAAGTTCTGCTATGTGGCGCGGTA
TTATCCCGTATTGACGCCGGGCAAGAGCAACTCGGTCGCCGCATACACTATTCTCAGAATGACTTGGTTG
AGTACTCACCAGTCACAGAAAAGCATCTTACGGATGGCATGACAGTAAGAGAATTATGCAGTGCTGCCAT
AACCATGAGTGATAACACTGCGGCCAACTTACTTCTGACAACGATCGGAGGACCGAAGGAGCTAACCGCT
TTTTTGCACAACATGGGGGATCATGTAACTCGCCTTGATCGTTGGGAACCGGAGCTGAATGAAGCCATAC
CAAACGACGAGCGTGACACCACGATGCCTGTAGCAATGGCAACAACGTTGCGCAAACTATTAACTGGCGA
ACTACTTACTCTAGCTTCCCGGCAACAATTAATAGACTGGATGGAGGCGGATAAAGTTGCAGGACCACTT
CTGCGCTCGGCCCTTCCGGCTGGCTGGTTTATTGCTGATAAATCTGGAGCCGGTGAGCGTGGGTCTCGCG
GTATCATTGCAGCACTGGGGCCAGATGGTAAGCCCTCCCGTATCGTAGTTATCTACACGACGGGGAGTCA
GGCAACTATGGATGAACGAAATAGACAGATCGCTGAGATAGGTGCCTCACTGATTAAGCATTGGTAACTG
TCAGACCAAGTTTACTCATATATACTTTAGATTGATTTAAAACTTCATTTTTAATTTAAAAGGATCTAGG
TGAAGATCCTTTTTGATAATCTCATGACCAAAATCCCTTAACGTGAGTTTTCGTTCCACTGAGCGTCAGA
CCCCGTAGAAAAGATCAAAGGATCTTCTTGAGATCCTTTTTTTCTGCGCGTAATCTGCTGCTTGCAAACA
AAAAAACCACCGCTACCAGCGGTGGTTTGTTTGCCGGATCAAGAGCTACCAACTCTTTTTCCGAAGGTAA
CTGGCTTCAGCAGAGCGCAGATACCAAATACTGTTCTTCTAGTGTAGCCGTAGTTAGGCCACCACTTCAA
GAACTCTGTAGCACCGCCTACATACCTCGCTCTGCTAATCCTGTTACCAGTGGCTGCTGCCAGTGGCGAT
AAGTCGTGTCTTACCGGGTTGGACTCAAGACGATAGTTACCGGATAAGGCGCAGCGGTCGGGCTGAACGG
GGGGTTCGTGCACACAGCCCAGCTTGGAGCGAACGACCTACACCGAACTGAGATACCTACAGCGTGAGCT
ATGAGAAAGCGCCACGCTTCCCGAAGGGAGAAAGGCGGACAGGTATCCGGTAAGCGGCAGGGTCGGAACA
GGAGAGCGCACGAGGGAGCTTCCAGGGGGAAACGCCTGGTATCTTTATAGTCCTGTCGGGTTTCGCCACC
TCTGACTTGAGCGTCGATTTTTGTGATGCTCGTCAGGGGGGCGGAGCCTATGGAAAAACGCCAGCAACGC
GGCCTTTTTACGGTTCCTGGCCTTTTGCTGGCCTTTTGCTCACATGTTCTTTCCTGCGTTATCCCCTGAT
TCTGTGGATAACCGTATTACCGCCTTTGAGTGAGCTGATACCGCTCGCCGCAGCCGAACGACCGAGCGCA
GCGAGTCAGTGAGCGAGGAAGCGGAAGAGCGCCCAATACGCAAACCGCCTCTCCCCGCGCGTTGGCCGAT
TCATTAATGCAGCTGGCACGACAGGTTTCCCGACTGGAAAGCGGGCAGTGAGCGCAACGCAATTAATGTG
AGTTAGCTCACTCATTAGGCACCCCAGGCTTTACACTTTATGCTTCCGGCTCGTATGTTGTGTGGAATTG
TGAGCGGATAACAATTTCACACAGGAAACAGCTATGACCATGATTACGCCAGATTTAATTAAGG
Features (pLannotate 1.2.2; 16 found; start..end, strand, type, name):
     11..141     -  repeat_region  AAV2 ITR (fragment): inverted terminal repeat of adeno-associated virus serotype 2 inverted
    226..244     +  promoter       T7 promoter: promoter for bacteriophage T7 RNA polymerase
    248..314     +  ncRNA          twister-P3 (fragment): Accession: RF03154 - type-P3 twister ribozyme
    361..933     +  misc_feature   IRES: internal ribosome entry site (IRES) of the encephalomyocarditis virus (EMCV)
    947..1666    +  CDS            EGFP: the original enhanced GFP (Yang et al., 1996) mammalian codon-optimized
   1673..2199    +  misc_feature   WPRE (fragment): woodchuck hepatitis virus posttranscriptional regulatory element
   2546..2676    +  repeat_region  AAV2 ITR (fragment): inverted terminal repeat of adeno-associated virus serotype 2 inverted
   2690..2847    +  CDS            lacZα (fragment): LacZα fragment of β-galactosidase; lacZ fragment
   2852..3280    +  rep_origin     f1 ori (sequence partly withheld): f1 bacteriophage origin of replication; arrow indicates direction of (+) strand synthesis
   3333..3437    +  promoter       AmpR promoter: bla
   3438..4298    +  CDS            AmpR: β-lactamase; bla; confers resistance to ampicillin, carbenicillin, and related antibiotics
   4469..5057    +  rep_origin     ori: high-copy-number ColE1/pMB1/pBR322/pUC origin of replication
   5240..5332    +  CDS            lacI (fragment): lac repressor; lacI; The lac repressor binds to the lac operator to inhibit transcription in E. coli. This inhibition can be relieved by adding lactose or isopropyl-β-D-thiogalactopyranoside (IPTG).
   5345..5366    +  protein_bind   CAP binding site: CAP binding activates transcription in the presence of cAMP. E. coli catabolite activator protein
   5381..5411    +  promoter       lac promoter: promoter for the E. coli lac operon
   5419..5435    +  protein_bind   lac operator: The lac repressor binds to the lac operator to inhibit transcription in E. coli. This inhibition can be relieved by adding lactose or isopropyl-β-D-thiogalactopyranoside (IPTG). lac repressor encoded by lacI
