[The description below was written by a language model from this plasmid's Addgene catalogue record and pLannotate feature annotations shown in this document.]
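Description:
Circular-ic-EMCV-GFP is a 5,485-nt in vitro transcription template plasmid designed to produce RNA that circularizes in situ, that is, inside cells after delivery, rather than in the test tube. The catalogue lists the backbone as unknown. The annotated features, however, show a high-copy ColE1/pUC-type origin, an f1 phage origin, an ampicillin resistance gene (β-lactamase with its own promoter), and remnants of a lac region (lacZα and lacI fragments, CAP site, lac promoter and operator). It is propagated in E. coli under ampicillin selection. Two AAV2 inverted terminal repeat fragments flank the payload, suggesting the cassette was built in an AAV-type plasmid, although the record describes no viral packaging use.

The payload begins with a T7 promoter for run-off transcription by T7 RNA polymerase, immediately followed by a fragment annotated as a type-P3 twister ribozyme. Next come the encephalomyocarditis virus (EMCV) IRES, the EGFP coding sequence and a WPRE fragment. Self-cleaving twister ribozymes are commonly placed at both ends of such transcripts to generate termini that endogenous cellular RNA ligase can join into a circle. Only the 5′ ribozyme is annotated here, and the roughly 350-nt stretch between the WPRE and the downstream ITR carries no annotation, so the record does not confirm a 3′ counterpart. Because a circular RNA has no cap, the IRES provides cap-independent translation initiation for EGFP, while the WPRE is a posttranscriptional element generally used to enhance expression. The construct serves as a fluorescent reporter for assessing the expression and persistence of in situ circularized RNA.
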