Addgene plasmid #226259: Circular-ic-EMCV-GFP
Purpose: Production of in situ circularizable RNA via IVT
Depositing lab: Prashant Mali. Depositing organization: University of California, San Diego (UCSD). Publication: Robust genome and cell engineering via in vitro and in situ circularized RNAs. Tong M, Palmer N, Dailamy A, Kumar A, Khaliq H, Han S, Finburgh E, Wing M, Hong C, Xiang Y, Miyasaki K, Portell A, Rainaldi J, Suhardjo A, Nourreddine S, Chew WL, Kwon EJ, Mali P. Nat Biomed Eng. 2024 Aug 26. doi: 10.1038/s41551-024-01245-z. PubMed 39187662.
Backbone
  Vector backbone: Unknown
  Vector type: In Vitro Transcription
Growth in bacteria
  Bacterial resistance: Ampicillin, 100 μg/mL
  Growth temperature: 37°C
  Growth strain: DH5alpha
  Copy number: High Copy
Gene/Insert
  Gene/Insert name: EGFP
  Species: Synthetic
  Cloning method: Gibson Cloning
Terms and licenses: Academic/Nonprofit Terms; Industry Terms: Not Available to Industry
How to cite: Circular-ic-EMCV-GFP was a gift from Prashant Mali (Addgene plasmid # 226259 ; http://n2t.net/addgene:226259 ; RRID:Addgene_226259)
